Addgene plasmid #8421: pLTR PKC zeta
Depositing lab: Frederic Mushinski. Depositing organization: National Cancer Institute (NCI). Publication: Phorbol ester-induced myeloid differentiation is mediated by protein kinase C-alpha and -delta and not by protein kinase C-beta II, -epsilon, -zeta, and -eta. Mischak H, Pierce JH, Goodnight J, Kazanietz MG, Blumberg PM, Mushinski JF. J Biol Chem 1993 Sep 25;268(27):20110-5. PubMed 8376369.
Backbone
  Vector backbone: pLTR
  Backbone size w/o insert (bp): 7835
  Vector type: Mammalian Expression
  Selectable markers: xanthine-guanine phosphophorbosyltransferase (Mulligan and Berg, 1981)
Growth in bacteria
  Bacterial resistance: Ampicillin, 100 μg/mL
  Growth temperature: 37°C
  Growth strain: DH5alpha
  Copy number: High Copy
Gene/Insert
  Gene/Insert name: Mouse Protein Kinase C zeta (alt names: PKC zeta; PKCz; Protein Kinase C zeta)
  Species: M. musculus (mouse)
  Insert size (bp): 2200
  Entrez Gene: Prkcz (a.k.a. Pkcz, aPKCzeta, nPKC-zeta, zetaPKC)
  Cloning method: Restriction Enzyme
  Sequencing primers: 5′ n/a
Resource information
  A portion of this plasmid was derived from a plasmid made by: pLTR was a gift from Dr. Nachman Mazurek (map of empty pLTR backbone uploaded here).
Terms and licenses: Academic/Nonprofit Terms; Industry Terms: Not Available to Industry
How to cite: pLTR PKC zeta was a gift from Frederic Mushinski (Addgene plasmid # 8421 ; http://n2t.net/addgene:8421 ; RRID:Addgene_8421)
