[The description below was written by a language model from this plasmid's Addgene catalogue record.]
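Description:
pLTR PKC zeta is a mammalian expression plasmid that carries the mouse protein kinase C zeta cDNA (Prkcz, an atypical PKC isoform) as an insert of about 2.2 kb, cloned by restriction enzymes into the pLTR backbone of roughly 7.8 kb. It is maintained in E. coli as a high-copy plasmid under ampicillin selection. For mammalian cells, the selectable marker is listed as xanthine-guanine phosphoribosyltransferase (gpt, spelled slightly differently in the record). This bacterial enzyme lets transfected cells use xanthine for purine synthesis, so stable transfectants can survive in medium containing mycophenolic acid, which blocks the de novo pathway.

The record does not name the promoter driving the insert. The backbone name suggests a retroviral long terminal repeat, which would be a typical strong promoter/enhancer for expression in mammalian cells, but this is an inference and no feature table is available to confirm it. The record also lists no epitope tags, reporters or polyadenylation signals, and no details of the origin of replication.

The associated publication examined which PKC isoforms mediate phorbol ester-induced myeloid differentiation, attributing the effect to PKC alpha and delta and not to beta II, epsilon, zeta or eta. This suggests the plasmid belongs to a set of isoform-specific overexpression constructs. It is suited to stable or transient overexpression of mouse PKC zeta for comparing the signalling and functional roles of individual PKC isoforms.
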