>Addgene plasmid #8421 | pLTR PKC zeta | addgene partial sequence | sequence record 17010 | 8421 with PKCz-R (CAGCTCCATCTGTGAGGACA)
GGTGAGTGGGTGCTGCTGGTGCAGGCCACACATGTCTCGCACTTCCTCACAGAGGTCCTTGAATGTTGTC
ATGGCATCCACGCTGGTAATCAGGATGTCCCCGCCGTAGTGCGCCTTCAGACGGACGCGGCCGCCGCTCC
GGTCCATCTTGGGGTCCGTCCTGCTGGGCATGGCGCACTCCGCCAGCCGCCGGACCTGCAGGCATGCAAG
CTAATTCCTCGAGGTCGGGGCGACTCAGTCAATCGGAGGACTGGCGCGCCGAGTGAGGGGTTGTGGGCTC
TTTTATTGAGCTCGGGGAGCAGAAGCGCGCGAACAGAAGCGAGAAGCGAACTGATTGGTTAGTTTAAATA
AGGCACAGGGTCATTTCAGGTCCTTGGGGCACCCTGGAAACATCTGATGGTTCTCTAGAAACTGCTGAGG
GCTGGACCGCATCTGGGGACCATCTGTTCTTGGCCCTGAGCCGGGGCAGGAACTGCTTACCACAGATATC
CTGTTTGGCCCATATTCAGCTGTTCTATCTGTTCTTGGCCCTGGGCCGGGGCAGGAACTGCTTACCACAG
ATATCCTGTTTGGCCCATATTCAGCTGTTTCTCTGTTCCTGACCTTGATCTGAACTTCTCTATTCTCAGT
TATGTATTTTTCCATGCCTTGTAAAATGGCGTTACTTAAGCTAGCTTGCCAAACCTACAGGTGGGGTCTT
TCATTCCCCCCTTTTTTCTGGAGACTAAATAAAATCTTTTATTTTATCTATGGCTCGTACTCTATAGGCT
TC
